>Addgene plasmid #126738 | pKdH_P-GAP-ScADH2+P-GAP*-ScACS1* | addgene full sequence | sequence record 257364 | Addgene NGS Result
CATTAATGCTTAGCGCAGTCTCTCTATCGCTTCTGAACCCCGGTGCACCTGTGCCGAAACGCAAATGGGG
AAACACCCGCTTTTTGGATGATTATGCATTGTCTCCACATTGTATGCTTCCAAGATTCTGGTGGGAATAC
TGCTGATAGCCTAACGTTCATGATCAAAATTTAACTGTTCTAACCCCTACTTGACAGCAATATATAAACA
GAAGGAAGCTGCCCTGTCTTAAACCTTTTTTTTTATCATCATTATTAGCTTACTTTCATAATTGCGACTG
GTTCCAATTGACAAGCTTTTGATTTTAACGACTTTTAACGACAACTTGAGAAGATCAAAAAACAACTAAT
TATTCGAAGACTAGTCTTTTTGTAGAAATGTCTTGGTGTCCTCGTCCAATCAGGTAGCCATCTCTGAAAT
ATCTGGCTCCGTTGCAACTCCGAACGACCTGCTGGCAACGTAAAATTCTCCGGGGTAAAACTTAAATGTG
GAGTAATGGAACCAGAAACGTCTCTTCCCTTCTCTCTCCTTCCACCGCCCGTTACCGTCCCTAGGAAATT
TTACTCTGCTGGAGAGCTTCTTCTACGGCCCCCTTGCAGCAATGCTCTTCCCAGCATTACGTTGCGGGTA
AAACGGAGGTCGTGTACCCGACCTAGCAGCCCAGGGATGGAAAAGTCCCGGCCGTCGCTGGCAATAATAG
CGGGCGGACGCATGTCATGAGATTATTGGAAACCACCAGAATCGAATATAAAAGGCGAACACCTTTCCCA
ATTTTGGTTTCTCCTGACCCAAAGACTTTAAATTTAATTTATTTGTCCCTATTTCAATCAATTGAACAAC
TATATGTCGCCCTCTGCCGTACAATCATCAAAACTAGAAGAACAGTCAAGTGAAATTGACAAGTTGAAAG
CAAAAATGTCCCAGTCTGCCTCCACTGCGCAGCAGAAGAAGGAACATGAGTATGAACATTTGACCTCGGT
CAAGATCGTGCCACAACGGCCCATCTCAGATAGACTGCAGCCCGCAATTGCTACCCACTATTCTCCACAC
TTGGACGGGTTGCAGGACTATCAGCGCTTGCACAAGGAGTCTATTGAAGACCCTGCTAAGTTCTTCGGTT
CTAAAGCTACCCAATTTTTAAACTGGTCTAAGCCATTCGATAAGGTGTTCATCCCAGACTCTAAAACGGG
TAGGCCCTCCTTCCAGAACAATGCATGGTTCCTCAACGGCCAATTAAACGCCTGTTACAACTGTGTTGAC
AGACATGCCTTGAAGACCCCTAACAAGAAAGCCATTATTTTCGAAGGTGACGAGCCTGGCCAAGGCTATT
CCATTACCTACAAGGAACTACTTGAAGAAGTTTGTCAAGTGGCACAAGTGCTGACTTACTCTATGGGCGT
TCGCAAGGGCGATACTGTTGCCGTGTACATGCCTATGGTCCCAGAAGCAATCATAACCTTGTTGGCCATT
TCCCGTATCGGCGCCATTCACTCCGTAGTCTTTGCCGGGTTTTCTTCCAACTCCTTGAGAGATCGTATCA
ACGATGGGGACTCTAAAGTTGTCATCACTACAGATGAATCCAACAGAGGTGGTAAAGTCATTGAGACTAA
AAGAATTGTTGATGACGCGCTAAGAGAGACCCCAGGCGTGAGACACGTCTTGGTTTATAGAAAGACCAAC
AATCCATCTGTTGCTTTCCATGCCCCCAGAGATTTAGATTGGGCAACAGAAAAGAAGAAATACAAGACCT
ACTATCCATGCACACCCGTTGATTCTGAGGATCCATTATTCTTGTTGTATACGTCTGGTTCTACTGGTGC
CCCCAAGGGTGTTCAACATTCTACCGCAGGTTACTTGCTGGGAGCTTTGTTGACCATGCGCTACACTTTT
GACACTCACCAAGAAGACGTTTTCTTCACAGCTGGAGACATTGGCTGGATTACAGGCCACACTTATGTGG
TTTATGGTCCCTTACTATATGGTTGTGCCACTTTGGTCTTTGAAGGGACTCCTGCGTACCCAAATTACTC
CCGTTATTGGGATATTATTGATGAACACAAAGTCACCCAATTTTATGTTGCCCCAACTGCTTTGCGTTTG
TTGAAAAGAGCTGGTGATTCCTACATCGAAAATCATTCCTTAAAATCTTTGCGTTGCTTGGGTTCGGTCG
GTGAACCAATTGCTGCTGAAGTTTGGGAGTGGTACTCTGAAAAAATAGGTAAAAATGAAATCCCCATTGT
AGACACCTACTGGCAAACAGAATCTGGTTCGCATCTGGTCACCCCGCTGGCTGGTGGTGTCACACCAATG
AAACCGGGTTCTGCCTCATTCCCCTTCTTCGGTATTGATGCAGTTGTTCTTGACCCTAACACTGGTGAAG
AACTTAATACCAGCCACGCAGAGGGTGTCCTTGCCGTCAAAGCTGCATGGCCATCATTTGCAAGAACTAT
TTGGAAAAATCATGATAGGTATCTAGACACTTATTTGAACCCTTACCCTGGCTACTATTTCACTGGTGAT
GGTGCTGCAAAGGATAAGGATGGTTATATCTGGATTTTGGGTCGTGTAGACGATGTGGTGAACGTCTCTG
GTCACCGTCTGTCTACCGCTGAAATTGAGGCTGCTATTATCGAAGATCCAATTGTGGCCGAGTGTGCTGT
TGTCGGATTCAACGATGACTTGACTGGTCAAGCAGTTGCTGCATTTGTGGTGTTGAAAAACAAATCTAAT
TGGTCCACCGCAACAGATGATGAATTACAAGATATCAAGAAGCATTTGGTCTTTACTGTTAGAAAAGACA
TCGGGCCATTTGCCGCACCAAAATTGATCATTTTAGTGGATGACTTGCCCAAGACAAGATCTGGCAAAAT
TATGAGACGTATTTTAAGAAAAATCCTAGCAGGAGAAAGTGACCAACTAGGCGACGTTTCTACATTGTCA
AACCCTGGCATTGTTAGACATCCAATTGATTCGGTCAAGTTGCCTCGAGCCGCGGCGGCCGCCAGCTTTC
TAGAACAAAAACTCATCTCAGAAGAGGATCTGAATAGCGCCGTCGACCATCATCATCATCATCATTGACC
TAGGGCGGCCGCGAATTAATTCGCCTTAGACATGACTGTTCCTCAGTTCAAGTTGGGCACTTACGAGAAG
ACCGGTCTTGCTAGATTCTAATCAAGAGGATGTCAGAATGCCATTTGCCTGAGAGATGCAGGCTTCATTT
TTGATACTTTTTTATTTGTAACCTATATAGTATAGGATTTTTTTTGTCATTTTGTTTCTTCTCGTACGAG
CTTGCTCCTGATCAGCCTATCTCGCAGCTGATGAATATCTTGTGGTAGGGGTTTGGGAAAATCATTCGAG
TTTGATGTTTTTCTTGGTATTTCCCACTCCTCTTCAGAGTACAGAAGATTAAGTGAGATTTTTGTAGAAA
TGTCTTGGTGTCCTCGTCCAATCAGGTAGCCATCTCTGAAATATCTGGCTCCGTTGCAACTCCGAACGAC
CTGCTGGCAACGTAAAATTCTCCGGGGTAAAACTTAAATGTGGAGTAATGGAACCAGAAACGTCTCTTCC
CTTCTCTCTCCTTCCACCGCCCGTTACCGTCGCTAGGAAATTTTACTCTGCTGGAGAGCTTCTTCTACGG
CCCCCTTGCAGCAATGCTCTTCCCAGCATTACGTTGCGGGTAAAACGGAGGTCGTGTACCCGACCTAGCA
GCCCAGGGATGGAAAAGTCCCGGCCGTCGCTGGCAATAATAGCGGGCGGACGCATGTCATGAGATTATTG
GAAACCACCAGAATCGAATATAAAAGGCGAACACCTTTCCCAATTTTGGTTTCTCCTGACCCAAAGACTT
TAAATTTAATTTATTTGTCCCTATTTCAATCAATTGAACAACTATATGTCTATTCCAGAAACTCAAAAAG
CCATTATCTTCTACGAATCCAACGGCAAGTTGGAGCATAAGGATATCCCAGTTCCAAAGCCAAAGCCCAA
CGAATTGTTAATCAACGTCAAGTACTCTGGTGTCTGCCACACCGATTTGCACGCTTGGCATGGTGACTGG
CCATTGCCAACTAAGTTACCATTAGTTGGTGGTCACGAAGGTGCCGGTGTCGTTGTCGGCATGGGTGAAA
ACGTTAAGGGCTGGAAGATCGGTGACTACGCCGGTATCAAATGGTTGAACGGTTCTTGTATGGCCTGTGA
ATACTGTGAATTGGGTAACGAATCCAACTGTCCTCACGCTGACTTGTCTGGTTACACCCACGACGGTTCT
TTCCAAGAATACGCTACCGCTGACGCTGTTCAAGCCGCTCACATTCCTCAAGGTACTGACTTGGCTGAAG
TCGCGCCAATCTTGTGTGCTGGTATCACCGTATACAAGGCTTTGAAGTCTGCCAACTTGAGAGCAGGCCA
CTGGGCGGCCATTTCTGGTGCTGCTGGTGGTCTAGGTTCTTTGGCTGTTCAATATGCTAAGGCGATGGGT
TACAGAGTCTTAGGTATTGATGGTGGTCCAGGAAAGGAAGAATTGTTTACCTCGCTCGGTGGTGAAGTAT
TCATCGACTTCACCAAAGAGAAGGACATTGTTAGCGCAGTCGTTAAGGCTACCAACGGCGGTGCCCACGG
TATCATCAATGTTTCCGTTTCCGAAGCCGCTATCGAAGCTTCTACCAGATACTGTAGGGCGAACGGTACT
GTTGTCTTGGTTGGTTTGCCAGCCGGTGCAAAGTGCTCCTCTGATGTCTTCAACCACGTTGTCAAGTCTA
TCTCCATTGTCGGCTCTTACGTGGGGAACAGAGCTGATACCAGAGAAGCCTTAGATTTCTTTGCCAGAGG
TCTAGTCAAGTCTCCAATAAAGGTAGTTGGCTTATCCAGTTTACCAGAAATTTACGAAAAGATGGAGAAG
GGCCAAATTGCTGGTAGATACGTTGTTGACACTTCTAAACATCATCATCATCATCATTAACCTAGGGCGG
CCGCGAATTAATTCGCCTTAGACATGACTGTTCCTCAGTTCAAGTTGGGCACTTACGAGAAGACCGGTCT
TGCTAGATTCTAATCAAGAGGATGTCAGAATGCCATTTGCCTGAGAGATGCAGGCTTCATTTTTGATACT
TTTTTATTTGTAACCTATATAGTATAGGATTTTTTTTGTCATTTTGTTTCTTCTCGTACGAGCTTGCTCC
TGATCAGCCTATCTCGCAGCTGATGAATATCTTGTGGTAGGGGTTTGGGAAAATCATTCGAGTTTGATGT
TTTTCTTGGTATTTCCCACTCCTCTTCAGAGTACAGAAGATTAAGTGAGACGTTCGTTTGTGCAAGCTTA
TCGATAAGCTTTAATGCGGTAGTTTATCACAGTTAAATTGCTAACGCAGTCAGGCACCGTGTATGAAATC
TAACAATGCGCTCATCGTCATCCTCGGCACCGTCACCCTGGATGCTGTAGGCATAGGCTTGGTTATGCCG
GTACTGCCGGGCCTCTTGCGGGATATCGTCCATTCCGACAGCATCGCCAGTCACTATGGCGTGCTGCTAG
CGCTATATGCGTTGATGCAATTTCTATGCGCACCCGTTCTCGGAGCACTGTCCGACCGCTTTGGCCGCCG
CCCAGTCCTGCTCGCTTCGCTACTTGGAGCCACTATCGACTACGCGATCATGGCGACCACACCCGTCCTG
TGGATCTATCGAATCTAAATGTAAGTTAAAATCTCTAAATAAACTTGAAGTCGGACAGTGAGTGTAGTCT
TGAGAAATTCTGAAGCCGTATTTTTATTATCAGTGAGTCAGTCATCAGGAGATCCTCTACGCCGGACGCA
TCGTGGCCGACCTGCAGGGGGGGGGGGGCGCTGAGGTCTGCCTCGTGAAGAAGGTGTTGCTGACTCATAC
CAGGCCTGAATCGCCCCATCATCCAGCCAGAAAGTGAGGGAGCCACGGTTGATGAGAGCTTTGTTGTAGG
TGGACCAGTTGGTGATTTTGAACTTTTGCTTTGCCACGGAACGGTCTGCGTTGTCGGGAAGATGCGTGAT
CTGATCCTTCAACTCAGCAAAAGTTCGATTTATTCAACAAAGCCGCCGTCCCGTCAAGTCAGCGTAATGC
TCTGCCAGTGTTACAACCAATTAACCAATTCTGATTAGAAAAACTCATCGAGCATCAAATGAAACTGCAA
TTTATTCATATCAGGATTATCAATACCATATTTTTGAAAAAGCCGTTTCTGTAATGAAGGAGAAAACTCA
CCGAGGCAGTTCCATAGGATGGCAAGATCCTGGTATCGGTCTGCGATTCCGACTCGTCCAACATCAATAC
AACCTATTAATTTCCCCTCGTCAAAAATAAGGTTATCAAGTGAGAAATCACCATGAGTGACGACTGAATC
CGGTGAGAATGGCAAAAGCTTATGCATTTCTTTCCAGACTTGTTCAACAGGCCAGCCATTACGCTCGTCA
TCAAAATCACTCGCATCAACCAAACCGTTATTCATTCGTGATTGCGCCTGAGCGAGACGAAATACGCGAT
CGCTGTTAAAAGGACAATTACAAACAGGAATCGAATGCAACCGGCGCAGGAACACTGCCAGCGCATCAAC
AATATTTTCACCTGAATCAGGATATTCTTCTAATACCTGGAATGCTGTTTTCCCGGGGATCGCAGTGGTG
AGTAACCATGCATCATCAGGAGTACGGATAAAATGCTTGATGGTCGGAAGAGGCATAAATTCCGTCAGCC
AGTTTAGTCTGACCATCTCATCTGTAACATCATTGGCAACGCTACCTTTGCCATGTTTCAGAAACAACTC
TGGCGCATCGGGCTTCCCATACAATCGATAGATTGTCGCACCTGATTGCCCGACATTATCGCGAGCCCAT
TTATACCCATATAAATCAGCATCCATGTTGGAATTTAATCGCGGCCTCGAGCAAGACGTTTCCCGTTGAA
TATGGCTCATAACACCCCTTGTATTACTGTTTATGTAAGCAGACAGTTTTATTGTTCATGATGATATATT
TTTATCTTGTGCAATGTAACATCAGAGATTTTGAGACACAACGTGGCTTTCCCCCCCCCCCCTGCAGGTC
GGCATCACCGGCGCCACAGGTGCGGTTGCTGGCGCCTATATCGCCGACATCACCGATGGGGAAGATCGGG
CTCGCCACTTCGGGCTCATGAGCGCTTGTTTCGGCGTGGGTATGGTGGCAGGCCCCGTGGCCGGGGGACT
GTTGGGCGCCATCTCCTTGCATGCACCATTCCTTGCGGCGGCGGTGCTCAACGGCCTCAACCTACTACTG
GGCTGCTTCCTAATGCAGGAGTCGCATAAGGGAGAGCGTCGAGTATCTATGATTGGAAGTATGGGAATGG
TGATACCCGCATTCTTCAGTGTCTTGAGGTCTCCTATCAGATTATGCCCAACTAAAGCAACCGGAGGAGG
AGATTTCATGGTAAATTTCTCTGACTTTTGGTCATCAGTAGACTCGAACTGTGAGACTATCTCGGTTATG
ACAGCAGAAATGTCCTTCTTGGAGACAGTAAATGAAGTCCCACCAATAAAGAAATCCTTGTTATCAGGAA
CAAACTTCTTGTTTCGAACTTTTTCGGTGCCTTGAACTATAAAATGTAGAGTGGATATGTCGGGTAGGAA
TGGAGCGGGCAAATGCTTACCTTCTGGACCTTCAAGAGGTATGTAGGGTTTGTAGATACTGATGCCAACT
TCAGTGACAACGTTGCTATTTCGTTCAAACCATTCCGAATCCAGAGAAATCAAAGTTGTTTGTCTACTAT
TGATCCAAGCCAGTGCGGTCTTGAAACTGACAATAGTGTGCTCGTGTTTTGAGGTCATCTTTGTATGAAT
AAATCTAGTCTTTGATCTAAATAATCTTGACGAGCCAGACGATAATACCAATCTAAACTCTTTAAACGTT
AAAGGACAAGTATGTCTGCCTGTATTAAACCCCAAATCAGCTCGTAGTCTGATCCTCATCAACTTGAGGG
GCACTATCTTGTTTTAGAGAAATTTGCGGAGATGCGATATCGAGAAAAAGGTACGCTGATTTTAAACGTG
AAATTTATCTCATGATCTCTGCCTCGCGCGTTTCGGTGATGACGGTGAAAACCTCTGACACATGCAGCTC
CCGGAGACGGTCACAGCTTGTCTGTAAGCGGATGCCGGGAGCAGACAAGCCCGTCAGGGCGCGTCAGCGG
GTGTTGGCGGGTGTCGGGGCGCAGCCATGACCCAGTCACGTAGCGATAGCGGAGTGTATACTGGCTTAAC
TATGCGGCATCAGAGCAGATTGTACTGAGAGTGCACCATATGCGGTGTGAAATACCGCACAGATGCGTAA
GGAGAAAATACCGCATCAGGCGCTCTTCCGCTTCCTCGCTCACTGACTCGCTGCGCTCGGTCGTTCGGCT
GCGGCGAGCGGTATCAGCTCACTCAAAGGCGGTAATACGGTTATCCACAGAATCAGGGGATAACGCAGGA
AAGAACATGTGAGCAAAAGGCCAGCAAAAGGCCAGGAACCGTAAAAAGGCCGCGTTGCTGGCGTTTTTCC
ATAGGCTCCGCCCCCCTGACGAGCATCACAAAAATCGACGCTCAAGTCAGAGGTGGCGAAACCCGACAGG
ACTATAAAGATACCAGGCGTTTCCCCCTGGAAGCTCCCTCGTGCGCTCTCCTGTTCCGACCCTGCCGCTT
ACCGGATACCTGTCCGCCTTTCTCCCTTCGGGAAGCGTGGCGCTTTCTCATAGCTCACGCTGTAGGTATC
TCAGTTCGGTGTAGGTCGTTCGCTCCAAGCTGGGCTGTGTGCACGAACCCCCCGTTCAGCCCGACCGCTG
CGCCTTATCCGGTAACTATCGTCTTGAGTCCAACCCGGTAAGACACGACTTATCGCCACTGGCAGCAGCC
ACTGGTAACAGGATTAGCAGAGCGAGGTATGTAGGCGGTGCTACAGAGTTCTTGAAGTGGTGGCCTAACT
ACGGCTACACTAGAAGGACAGTATTTGGTATCTGCGCTCTGCTGAAGCCAGTTACCTTCGGAAAAAGAGT
TGGTAGCTCTTGATCCGGCAAACAAACCACCGCTGGTAGCGGTGGTTTTTTTGTTTGCAAGCAGCAGATT
ACGCGCAGAAAAAAAGGATCTCAAGAAGATCCTTTGATCTTTTCTACGGGGTCTGACGCTCAGTGGAACG
AAAACTCACGTTAAGGGATTTTGGTCATGAGATTATCAAAAAGGATCTTCACCTAGATCCTTTTAAATTA
AAAATGAAGTTTTAAATCAATCTAAAGTATATATGAGTAAACTTGGTCTGACAGTTACCAATGCTTAATC
AGTGAGGCACCTATCTCAGCGATCTGTCTATTTCGTTCATCCATAGTTGCCTGACTCCCCGTCGTGTAGA
TAACTACGATACGGGAGGGCTTACCATCTGGCCCCAGTGCTGCAATGATACCGCGAGACCCACGCTCACC
GGCTCCAGATTTATCAGCAATAAACCAGCCAGCCGGAAGGGCCGAGCGCAGAAGTGGTCCTGCAACTTTA
TCCGCCTCCATCCAGTCTATTAATTGTTGCCGGGAAGCTAGAGTAAGTAGTTCGCCAGTTAATAGTTTGC
GCAACGTTGTTGCCATTGCTGCAGGCATCGTGGTGTCACGCTCGTCGTTTGGTATGGCTTCATTCAGCTC
CGGTTCCCAACGATCAAGGCGAGTTACATGATCCCCCATGTTGTGCAAAAAAGCGGTTAGCTCCTTCGGT
CCTCCGATCGTTGTCAGAAGTAAGTTGGCCGCAGTGTTATCACTCATGGTTATGGCAGCACTGCATAATT
CTCTTACTGTCATGCCATCCGTAAGATGCTTTTCTGTGACTGGTGAGTACTCAACCAAGTCATTCTGAGA
ATAGTGTATGCGGCGACCGAGTTGCTCTTGCCCGGCGTCAACACGGGATAATACCGCGCCACATAGCAGA
ACTTTAAAAGTGCTCATCATTGGAAAACGTTCTTCGGGGCGAAAACTCTCAAGGATCTTACCGCTGTTGA
GATCCAGTTCGATGTAACCCACTCGTGCACCCAACTGATCTTCAGCATCTTTTACTTTCACCAGCGTTTC
TGGGTGAGCAAAAACAGGAAGGCAAAATGCCGCAAAAAAGGGAATAAGGGCGACACGGAAATGTTGAATA
CTCATACTCTTCCTTTTTCAATATTATTGAAGCATTTATCAGGGTTATTGTCTCATGAGCGGATACATAT
TTGAATGTATTTAGAAAAATAAACAAATAGGGGTTCCGCGCACATTTCCCCGAAAAGTGCCACCTGACGT
CTAAGAAACCATTATTATCATGACATTAACCTATAAAAATAGGCGTATCACGAGGCCCTTTCGTCTTCAA
GAATTAATTCTCATGTTTGACAGCTTATCATCGATAAGCTGACTCATGTTGGTATTGTGAAATAGACGCA
GATCGGGAACACTGAAAAATAACAGTTATTATTCGAGATCTAACATCCAAAGACGAAAGGTTGAATGAAA
CCTTTTTGCCATCCGACATCCACAGGTCCATTCTCACACATAAGTGCCAAACGCAACAGGAGGGGATACA
CTAGCAGCAGACCGTTGCAAACGCAGGACCTCCACTCCTCTTCTCCTCAACACCCACTTTTGCCATCGAA
AAACCAGCCCAGTTATTGGGCTTGATTGGAGCTCGCTCATTCCAATTCCTTCTATTAGGCTACTAACACC
ATGACTTTATTAGCCTGTCTATCCTGGCCCCCCTGGCGAGGTTCATGTTTGTTTATTTCCGAATGCAACA
AGCTCCGCATTACACCCGAACATCACTCCAGATGAGGGCTTTCTGAGTGTGGGGTCAAATAGTTTCATGT
TCCCCAAATGGCCCAAAACTGACAGTTTAAACGCTGTCTTGGAACCTAATATGACAAAAGCGTGATCTCA
TCCAAGATGAACTAAGTTTGGTTCGTTGAAATGCTAACGGCCAGTTGGTCAAAAAGAAACTTCCAAAAGT
CGGCATACCGTTTGTCTTGTTTGGTATTGATTGACGAATGCTCAAAAATAATCT
Features (pLannotate 1.2.2; 22 found; start..end, strand, type, name):
    367..843     +  promoter       GAP promoter: promoter for Pichia pastoris glyceraldehyde-3-phosphate dehydrogenase
    844..2982    +  CDS            ACS1: ACS1_YEAST - Experimental evidence at protein level: Swiss-Prot protein existence level 1. Catalyzes the production of acetyl-CoA. Provides the acetyl- CoA source for histone acetylation in the nucleus. 'Aerobic' isozyme of acetyl-coenzyme A synthetase, which supports growth on nonfermentable carbon sources such as glycerol and ethanol. May be required for assimilation of ethanol and acetate. From Saccharomyces cerevisiae (strain ATCC 204508 / S288c) (Baker's yeast).
   3058..3075    +  CDS            capTEV™ (fragment): composite tag for in vivo biotinylation, TEV protease cleavage, and 6xHis tagging
   3103..3168    +  CDS            AOX1 (fragment): ALOX1_KOMPC - Experimental evidence at protein level: Swiss-Prot protein existence level 1. Major isoform of alcohol oxidase, which catalyzes the oxidation of methanol to formaldehyde and hydrogen peroxide, the first step in the methanol utilization pathway of methylotrophic yeasts. From Komagataella phaffii (strain ATCC 76273 / CBS 7435 / CECT 11047 / NRRL Y-11430 / Wegner 21-1) (Yeast) (Pichia pastoris).
   3172..3418    +  terminator     AOX1 terminator: Pichia pastoris AOX1; transcription terminator for AOX1
   3419..3895    +  promoter       GAP promoter: promoter for Pichia pastoris glyceraldehyde-3-phosphate dehydrogenase
   3896..4939    +  CDS            ADH2: ADH2_YEAST - Also known as ADR2. Experimental evidence at protein level: Swiss-Prot protein existence level 1. This isozyme preferentially catalyzes the conversion of ethanol to acetaldehyde. Acts on a variety of primary unbranched aliphatic alcohols. From Saccharomyces cerevisiae (strain ATCC 204508 / S288c) (Baker's yeast).
   4940..4957    +  CDS            capTEV™ (fragment): composite tag for in vivo biotinylation, TEV protease cleavage, and 6xHis tagging
   4985..5050    +  CDS            AOX1 (fragment): ALOX1_KOMPC - Experimental evidence at protein level: Swiss-Prot protein existence level 1. Major isoform of alcohol oxidase, which catalyzes the oxidation of methanol to formaldehyde and hydrogen peroxide, the first step in the methanol utilization pathway of methylotrophic yeasts. From Komagataella phaffii (strain ATCC 76273 / CBS 7435 / CECT 11047 / NRRL Y-11430 / Wegner 21-1) (Yeast) (Pichia pastoris).
   5054..5300    +  terminator     AOX1 terminator: Pichia pastoris AOX1; transcription terminator for AOX1
   5383..5676    +  CDS            TcR (fragment): tetracycline efflux protein; tet; confers resistance to tetracycline
   5838..5984    -  CDS            TRA2_ECOLX (fragment): Protein predicted: Swiss-Prot protein existence level 4. Required for transposition of transposon Tn903. From Escherichia coli.
   6125..6940    -  CDS            KanR: aminoglycoside phosphotransferase; aph(3')-Ia; confers resistance to kanamycin in bacteria or G418 (Geneticin®) in eukaryotes
   7070..7322    +  CDS            TcR (fragment): tetracycline efflux protein; tet; confers resistance to tetracycline
   7319..8067    +  misc_feature   AOX1 3' fragment: region downstream of Pichia pastoris AOX1 gene
   8069..8108    +  CDS            rop (fragment): Rop protein, which maintains plasmids at low copy number; rop
   8210..8350    +  misc_feature   bom: basis of mobility region from pBR322
   8536..9124    -  rep_origin     ori: high-copy-number ColE1/pMB1/pBR322/pUC origin of replication
   9295..10155   -  CDS            AmpR: β-lactamase; bla; confers resistance to ampicillin, carbenicillin, and related antibiotics
  10156..10260   -  promoter       AmpR promoter: bla
  10377..10400   +  promoter       tet promoter (fragment): E. coli promoter for tetracycline efflux protein gene
  10467..358     +  promoter       AOX1 promoter (across the origin): Pichia pastoris AOX1; inducible promoter, regulated by methanol
