[The description below was written by a language model from this plasmid's Addgene catalogue record and pLannotate feature annotations shown in this document.]
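Description:
pKdH_P-GAP-ScADH2+P-GAP*-ScACS1* is a yeast expression plasmid built on a pPIC3.5K derivative lacking the HIS4 marker, a Pichia pastoris (Komagataella phaffii) vector family. This host fits the Pichia-derived regulatory elements throughout the annotated 11,044-nt sequence and the associated work in a Crabtree-negative yeast. It is propagated in E. coli through a ColE1/pBR322-type origin (with bom and a rop remnant) and selected with ampicillin (bla) and kanamycin. The Tn903-derived aph(3')-Ia gene also confers G418 resistance in yeast, which is the recorded yeast selection. No yeast replication origin is annotated. The retained AOX1 promoter and AOX1 3' fragment are the homology regions normally used for chromosomal integration in this vector family, although the record does not state the integration strategy.

The payload consists of two tandem, same-orientation expression cassettes assembled by Gibson cloning. The first uses the constitutive Pichia GAP promoter to drive Saccharomyces cerevisiae ACS1, the acetyl-CoA synthetase isozyme associated with growth on ethanol and acetate. The second uses another copy of the GAP promoter to drive S. cerevisiae ADH2, the alcohol dehydrogenase that preferentially oxidises ethanol to acetaldehyde. Each coding sequence is followed by a short 6xHis-type tag annotation and an AOX1 terminator. The catalogue lists C-terminal 6xHis and Myc tags, but Myc is not separately annotated in the feature table. The asterisks in the name mark variant elements, and the record lists a single T3542C substitution. If numbered on the deposited sequence, this position falls within the second GAP promoter, but the record does not explain its consequence.

Co-overexpression of the two enzymes is intended to strengthen the conversion of ethanol towards acetyl-CoA, supporting production of acetyl-CoA-derived compounds.
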