Addgene plasmid #126738: pKdH_P-GAP-ScADH2+P-GAP*-ScACS1*
Purpose: yeast plasmid overexpressing ADH2 and ACS1 from Saccharomyces cerevisiae
Depositing lab: Menghao Cai. Depositing organization: East China University of Science and Technology. Publication: Engineered ethanol-driven biosynthetic system for improving production of acetyl-CoA derived drugs in Crabtree-negative yeast. Liu Y, Bai C, Liu Q, Xu Q, Qian Z, Peng Q, Yu J, Xu M, Zhou X, Zhang Y, Cai M. Metab Eng. 2019 Jul;54:275-284. doi: 10.1016/j.ymben.2019.05.001. Epub 2019 May 9. PubMed 31077813.
Backbone
  Vector backbone: pPIC 3.5K(DHis4)
  Backbone manufacturer: Liu Yiqi
  Backbone size w/o insert (bp): 6469
  Vector type: Yeast Expression
  Selectable markers: Neomycin (select with G418)
Growth in bacteria
  Bacterial resistance: Ampicillin and Kanamycin, 100 & 50 μg/mL
  Growth temperature: 37°C
  Growth strain: DH5alpha
  Copy number: Unknown
Gene/Insert
  Gene/Insert name: adh2,acs1*
  Species: S. cerevisiae (budding yeast)
  Insert size (bp): 3204
  Mutation: T3542C
  GenBank ID: CP020135.1 CP020123.1
  Promoter: GAP
  Tag / fusion protein: 6xHis,Myc (C terminal on insert)
  Cloning method: Gibson Cloning
Terms and licenses: Academic/Nonprofit Terms; Industry Terms: Not Available to Industry
How to cite: pKdH_P-GAP-ScADH2+P-GAP*-ScACS1* was a gift from Menghao Cai (Addgene plasmid # 126738 ; http://n2t.net/addgene:126738 ; RRID:Addgene_126738)
